Addgene plasmid #186035: AAV-syn-NES-jGCaMP8f-WPRE
Purpose: AAV-mediated cytosolic expression of jGCaMP8f under the synapsin promoter
Depositing lab: Loren Looger. Depositing organization: HHMI, Janelia Research Campus.
Backbone
  Vector backbone: AAV-Syn
  Vector type: Mammalian Expression, AAV
Growth in bacteria
  Bacterial resistance: Ampicillin, 100 μg/mL
  Growth temperature: 30°C
  Growth strain: NEB Stable
  Copy number: Low Copy
Gene/Insert
  Gene/Insert name: NES-jGCaMP8f
  Species: Synthetic
  Insert size (bp): 1317
  Promoter: synapsin
  Tag / fusion protein: NES-6xHis (N terminal on insert)
  Cloning method: Gibson Cloning
Terms and licenses: Academic/Nonprofit Terms; Industry Terms: Not Available to Industry
How to cite: AAV-syn-NES-jGCaMP8f-WPRE was a gift from Loren Looger (Addgene plasmid # 186035 ; http://n2t.net/addgene:186035 ; RRID:Addgene_186035)
