[The description below was written by a language model from this plasmid's Addgene catalogue record and pLannotate feature annotations shown in this document.]
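Description:
AAV-syn-NES-jGCaMP8f-WPRE is an adeno-associated virus transfer plasmid built on the AAV-Syn backbone for neuron-targeted expression of the genetically encoded calcium indicator jGCaMP8f. The expression cassette sits between two AAV2 inverted terminal repeats, which are the cis elements needed for replication and packaging of the intervening DNA into recombinant AAV particles when helper functions are supplied in trans. In bacteria the roughly 5.6 kb plasmid is maintained through a ColE1/pUC-type origin and selected with ampicillin via the β-lactamase gene. An f1 phage origin is also present. The catalogue lists it as low copy and propagated in a recombination-deficient strain, consistent with the usual concern about ITR stability. Short lacZα, lacI, multiple cloning site and SV40 large T fragments in the annotation are backbone remnants with no evident functional role.

The human synapsin I promoter drives the payload and restricts expression largely to neurons. The synthetic 1,317 bp insert encodes jGCaMP8f with an N-terminal nuclear export signal and 6xHis tag. The export signal keeps the sensor in the cytosol rather than letting it accumulate in the nucleus. The automated annotation labels this coding region as a GCaMP6s fragment, which reflects sequence similarity within the GCaMP family rather than the actual identity given in the catalogue. Downstream, a WPRE enhances transcript stability and expression. An SV40 polyadenylation signal follows it, though the feature table annotates this signal on the reverse strand. The construct is intended for AAV-mediated delivery to neurons to report calcium transients as fluorescence changes, and it can also serve for direct mammalian transfection.
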