Features (pLannotate 1.2.2; 14 found; start..end, strand, type, name):
    114..561     +  promoter       hSyn promoter: human synapsin I promoter; confers neuron-specific expression (Kügler et al., 2003)
    743..1913    +  CDS            GCaMP6s (fragment): improved fluorescent protein-based calcium sensor (Chen et al., 2013)
   1928..2516    +  misc_feature   WPRE: woodchuck hepatitis virus posttranscriptional regulatory element
   2517..2536    +  misc_feature   MCS (fragment): pBluescript multiple cloning site
   2565..2686    -  polyA_signal   SV40 poly(A) signal: SV40 polyadenylation signal
   2709..2777    -  CDS            large T antigen (fragment): large T antigen from SV40 (simian virus 40)
   2848..2980    +  repeat_region  AAV2 ITR (fragment): inverted terminal repeat of adeno-associated virus serotype 2 inverted
   2975..3044    +  CDS            lacZα (fragment): LacZα fragment of β-galactosidase; lacZ fragment
   3049..3477    +  rep_origin     f1 ori (sequence partly withheld): f1 bacteriophage origin of replication; arrow indicates direction of (+) strand synthesis
   3530..3634    +  promoter       AmpR promoter: bla
   3635..4495    +  CDS            AmpR: β-lactamase; bla; confers resistance to ampicillin, carbenicillin, and related antibiotics
   4666..5254    +  rep_origin     ori: high-copy-number ColE1/pMB1/pBR322/pUC origin of replication
   5437..5493    +  CDS            lacI (fragment): lac repressor; lacI; The lac repressor binds to the lac operator to inhibit transcription in E. coli. This inhibition can be relieved by adding lactose or isopropyl-β-D-thiogalactopyranoside (IPTG).
   5487..32      -  repeat_region  AAV2 ITR (across the origin): inverted terminal repeat of adeno-associated virus serotype 2 inverted
>Addgene plasmid #186035 | AAV-syn-NES-jGCaMP8f-WPRE | addgene full sequence | sequence record 368187 | Addgene NGS Result
GGGAGTGGCCAACTCCATCACTAGGGGTTCCTTGTAGTTAATGATTAACCCGCCATGCTACTTATCTACG
TAGCCATGCTCTAGGAAGATCTCTGCAGAGGGCCCTGCGTATGAGTGCAAGTGGGTTTTAGGACCAGGAT
GAGGCGGGGTGGGGGTGCCTACCTGACGACCGACCCCGACCCACTGGACAAGCACCCAACCCCCATTCCC
CAAATTGCGCATCCCCTATCAGAGAGGGGGAGGGGAAACAGGATGCGGCGAGGCGCGTGCGCACTGCCAG
CTTCAGCACCGCGGACAGTGCCTTCGCCCCCGCCTGGCGGCGCGCGCCACCGCCGCCTCAGCACTGAAGG
CGCGCTGACGTCACTCGCCGGTCCCCCGCAAACTCCCCTTCCCGGCCACCTTGGTCGCGTCCGCGCCGCC
GCCGGCCCAGCCGGACCGCACCACGCGAGGCGCGAGATAGGGGGGCACGGGCGCGACCATCTGCGCTGCG
GCGCCGGCGACTCAGCGCTGCCTCAGTCTGCGGTGGGCAGCGGAGGAGTCGTGTCGTGCCTGAGAGCGCA
GTCGAATTCAAGCTGCTAGCAAGGATCCACCCGCCACCATGGGTAACCTGAACGAACTGGCATTGAAGTT
GGCCGGTTTGGACATCATGCATCATCACCATCATCACACGCGTCGCAAGAAGACCTTCAAGGAGGTGGCC
ACCGCCGTGAAGATCATCGCCCGCCTGATGGGCCTGAAGATCAACGTCTATATCAAGGCCGACAAGCAGA
AGAACGGCATCAAGGCGAACTTCCACATCCGCCACAACATCGAGGACGGCGGCGTGCAGCTCGCCTACCA
CTACCAGCAGAACACCCCCATCGGCGACGGCCCCGTGCTGCTGCCCGACAACCACTACCTGAGCGTGGAG
TCCAAACTTTCGAAAGACCCCAACGAGAAGCGCGATCACATGGTCCTGCTGGAGTTCGTGACCGCCGCCG
GGATCACTCTCGGCATGGACGAGCTGTACAAGGGCGGTACCGGAGGGAGCATGGTGAGCAAGGGCGAGGA
GCTGTTCACCGGGGTGGTGCCCATCCTGGTCGAGCTGGACGGCGACGTAAACGGCCACAAGTTCAGCGTG
TCCGGCGAGGGTGAGGGCGATGCCACCTACGGCAAGCTGACCCTGAAGTTCATCTGCACCACCGGCAAGC
TGCCCGTGCCCTGGCCCACCCTCGTGACCACCCTGACCTACGGCGTGCAGTGCTTCAGCCGCTACCCCGA
CCACATGAAGCAGCACGACTTCTTCAAGTCCGCCATGCCCGAAGGCTACATCCAGGAGCGCACCATCTTC
TTCAAGGACGACGGCAACTACAAGACCCGCGCCGAGGTGAAGTTCGAGGGCGACACCCTGGTGAACCGCA
TCGAGCTGAAGGGCATCGACTTCAAGGAGGACGGCAACATCCTGGGGCACAAGCTGGAGTACAACCTGCC
GGACCAACTGACTGAAGAGCAGATCGCAGAATTTAAAGAGGCTTTCTCCCTATTTGACAAGGACGGGGAT
GGGACAATAACAACCAAGGAGCTGGGGACGGTGATGCGGTCTCTCGGACTGAACCCCACAGAAGCAGAGC
TGCAGGACATGATCAATGAAGTAGATGCCGACGGTGACGGCACAATCGACTTCCCTGAGTTCCTGACAAT
GATGGCAAGAAAAATGAAATACAGGGACACGGAAGAAGAAATTAGAGAAGCGTTCGGTGTGTTTGATAAG
GATGGCAATGGCTACATCAGTGCAGCAGAGCTTCGCCACGTGATGACAAACCTTGGAGAGAAGTTAACAG
ATGAAGAGGTTGATGAAATGATCAGGGAAGCAGACATCGATGGGGATGGTCAGGTAAACTACGAAGAGTT
TGTACAAATGATGACAGCGAAGTAAAAGCTTATCGATAATCAACCTCTGGATTACAAAATTTGTGAAAGA
TTGACTGGTATTCTTAACTATGTTGCTCCTTTTACGCTATGTGGATACGCTGCTTTAATGCCTTTGTATC
ATGCTATTGCTTCCCGTATGGCTTTCATTTTCTCCTCCTTGTATAAATCCTGGTTGCTGTCTCTTTATGA
GGAGTTGTGGCCCGTTGTCAGGCAACGTGGCGTGGTGTGCACTGTGTTTGCTGACGCAACCCCCACTGGT
TGGGGCATTGCCACCACCTGTCAGCTCCTTTCCGGGACTTTCGCTTTCCCCCTCCCTATTGCCACGGCGG
AACTCATCGCCGCCTGCCTTGCCCGCTGCTGGACAGGGGCTCGGCTGTTGGGCACTGACAATTCCGTGGT
GTTGTCGGGGAAATCATCGTCCTTTCCTTGGCTGCTCGCCTGTGTTGCCACCTGGATTCTGCGCGGGACG
TCCTTCTGCTACGTCCCTTCGGCCCTCAATCCAGCGGACCTTCCTTCCCGCGGCCTGCTGCCGGCTCTGC
GGCCTCTTCCGCGTCTTCGCCTTCGCCCTCAGACGAGTCGGATCTCCCTTTGGGCCGCCTCCCCGCATCG
ATACCGTCGACCTCGACCCGGGCGGCCGCTTCGAGCAGACATGATAAGATACATTGATGAGTTTGGACAA
ACCACAACTAGAATGCAGTGAAAAAAATGCTTTATTTGTGAAATTTGTGATGCTATTGCTTTATTTGTAA
CCATTATAAGCTGCAATAAACAAGTTAACAACAACAATTGCATTCATTTTATGTTTCAGGTTCAGGGGGA
GATGTGGGAGGTTTTTTAAAGCAAGTAAAACCTCTACAAATGTGGTAAAATCGATAAGGATCTTCCTAGA
GCATGGCTACGTAGATAAGTAGCATGGCGGGTTAATCATTAACTACAAGGAACCCCTAGTGATGGAGTTG
GCCACTCCCTCTCTGCGCGCTCGCTCGCTCACTGAGGCCGGGCGACCAAAGGTCGCCCGACGCCCGGGCT
TTGCCCGGGCGGCCTCAGTGAGCGAGCGAGCGCGCAGCTGGCGTAATAGCGAAGAGGCCCGCACCGATCG
CCCTTCCCAACAGTTGCGCAGCCTGAATGGCGAATGGG
[124 nt withheld, positions 3049-3172]
C
[91 nt withheld, positions 3174-3264]
A
[49 nt withheld, positions 3266-3314]
CCTTTGACGTTGGAGTCCACGTTCTTT
[37 nt withheld, positions 3342-3378]
ACCCTATCTCGGTCTATTCTTTTGATTTATAAGGGATTTTGCCGATTTCGGCCTATTGGTTAAAAAATGA
GCTGATTTAACAAAAATTTAACGCGAATTTTAACAAAATATTAACGCTTACAATTTAGGTGGCACTTTTC
GGGGAAATGTGCGCGGAACCCCTATTTGTTTATTTTTCTAAATACATTCAAATATGTATCCGCTCATGAG
ACAATAACCCTGATAAATGCTTCAATAATATTGAAAAAGGAAGAGTATGAGTATTCAACATTTCCGTGTC
GCCCTTATTCCCTTTTTTGCGGCATTTTGCCTTCCTGTTTTTGCTCACCCAGAAACGCTGGTGAAAGTAA
AAGATGCTGAAGATCAGTTGGGTGCACGAGTGGGTTACATCGAACTGGATCTCAACAGCGGTAAGATCCT
TGAGAGTTTTCGCCCCGAAGAACGTTTTCCAATGATGAGCACTTTTAAAGTTCTGCTATGTGGCGCGGTA
TTATCCCGTATTGACGCCGGGCAAGAGCAACTCGGTCGCCGCATACACTATTCTCAGAATGACTTGGTTG
AGTACTCACCAGTCACAGAAAAGCATCTTACGGATGGCATGACAGTAAGAGAATTATGCAGTGCTGCCAT
AACCATGAGTGATAACACTGCGGCCAACTTACTTCTGACAACGATCGGAGGACCGAAGGAGCTAACCGCT
TTTTTGCACAACATGGGGGATCATGTAACTCGCCTTGATCGTTGGGAACCGGAGCTGAATGAAGCCATAC
CAAACGACGAGCGTGACACCACGATGCCTGTAGCAATGGCAACAACGTTGCGCAAACTATTAACTGGCGA
ACTACTTACTCTAGCTTCCCGGCAACAATTAATAGACTGGATGGAGGCGGATAAAGTTGCAGGACCACTT
CTGCGCTCGGCCCTTCCGGCTGGCTGGTTTATTGCTGATAAATCTGGAGCCGGTGAGCGTGGGTCTCGCG
GTATCATTGCAGCACTGGGGCCAGATGGTAAGCCCTCCCGTATCGTAGTTATCTACACGACGGGGAGTCA
GGCAACTATGGATGAACGAAATAGACAGATCGCTGAGATAGGTGCCTCACTGATTAAGCATTGGTAACTG
TCAGACCAAGTTTACTCATATATACTTTAGATTGATTTAAAACTTCATTTTTAATTTAAAAGGATCTAGG
TGAAGATCCTTTTTGATAATCTCATGACCAAAATCCCTTAACGTGAGTTTTCGTTCCACTGAGCGTCAGA
CCCCGTAGAAAAGATCAAAGGATCTTCTTGAGATCCTTTTTTTCTGCGCGTAATCTGCTGCTTGCAAACA
AAAAAACCACCGCTACCAGCGGTGGTTTGTTTGCCGGATCAAGAGCTACCAACTCTTTTTCCGAAGGTAA
CTGGCTTCAGCAGAGCGCAGATACCAAATACTGTTCTTCTAGTGTAGCCGTAGTTAGGCCACCACTTCAA
GAACTCTGTAGCACCGCCTACATACCTCGCTCTGCTAATCCTGTTACCAGTGGCTGCTGCCAGTGGCGAT
AAGTCGTGTCTTACCGGGTTGGACTCAAGACGATAGTTACCGGATAAGGCGCAGCGGTCGGGCTGAACGG
GGGGTTCGTGCACACAGCCCAGCTTGGAGCGAACGACCTACACCGAACTGAGATACCTACAGCGTGAGCT
ATGAGAAAGCGCCACGCTTCCCGAAGGGAGAAAGGCGGACAGGTATCCGGTAAGCGGCAGGGTCGGAACA
GGAGAGCGCACGAGGGAGCTTCCAGGGGGAAACGCCTGGTATCTTTATAGTCCTGTCGGGTTTCGCCACC
TCTGACTTGAGCGTCGATTTTTGTGATGCTCGTCAGGGGGGCGGAGCCTATGGAAAAACGCCAGCAACGC
GGCCTTTTTACGGTTCCTGGCCTTTTGCTGGCCTTTTGCTCACATGTTCTTTCCTGCGTTATCCCCTGAT
TCTGTGGATAACCGTATTACCGCCTTTGAGTGAGCTGATACCGCTCGCCGCAGCCGAACGACCGAGCGCA
GCGAGTCAGTGAGCGAGGAAGCGGAAGAGCGCCCAATACGCAAACCGCCTCTCCCCGCGCGTTGGCCGAT
TCATTAATGCAGCTGCGCGCTCGCTCGCTCACTGAGGCCGCCCGGGCAAAGCCCGGGCGTCGGGCGACCT
TTGGTCGCCCGGCCTCAGTGAGCGAGCGAGCGCGCAGAGA
